Addgene plasmid #148777: pCIneo-V5-SBP-MBP-HsNot4_275-575-T411E_AG
Purpose: Mammalian Expression of HsNot4_275-575-T411E
Depositing lab: Elisa Izaurralde. Depositing organization: Max Planck Institute for Developmental Biology. Publication: A conserved CAF40-binding motif in metazoan NOT4 mediates association with the CCR4-NOT complex. Keskeny C, Raisch T, Sgromo A, Igreja C, Bhandari D, Weichenrieder O, Izaurralde E. Genes Dev. 2019 Feb 1;33(3-4):236-252. doi: 10.1101/gad.320952.118. Epub 2019 Jan 28. PubMed 30692204.
Backbone
  Vector backbone: pCI-neo
  Vector type: Mammalian Expression
Growth in bacteria
  Bacterial resistance: Ampicillin, 100 μg/mL
  Growth temperature: 37°C
  Growth strain: DH5alpha
  Copy number: High Copy
Gene/Insert
  Gene/Insert name: HsNot4_275-575-T411E
  Species: H. sapiens (human)
  Entrez Gene: CNOT4 (a.k.a. CLONE243, NOT4, NOT4H)
  Cloning method: Unknown
Terms and licenses: Academic/Nonprofit Terms; Industry Terms: Not Available to Industry
Depositor comments: sequence given by variant 4 NCBI: NM_001190848.1 or Uniprot.: isoform 1 O95628-1 Plasmids from this collection were made available to the research community and donated after the lab closed. Please note that the sequence provided by the depositing laboratory may be theoretical/predicted or based on Sanger sequencing results. There may be discrepancies between sequencing results obtained by Addgene and the depositor sequence. If an Addgene verified sequence is not available, please contact before placing your order to request that our lab fully sequence the plasmid.
How to cite: pCIneo-V5-SBP-MBP-HsNot4_275-575-T411E_AG was a gift from Elisa Izaurralde (Addgene plasmid # 148777 ; http://n2t.net/addgene:148777 ; RRID:Addgene_148777)
