[The description below was written by a language model from this plasmid's Addgene catalogue record and pLannotate feature annotations shown in this document.]
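Description:
pCIneo-V5-SBP-MBP-HsNot4_275-575-T411E_AG is a 7,660 nt mammalian expression plasmid built on the pCI-neo backbone. It is propagated in E. coli as a high-copy plasmid through a ColE1/pUC-type origin and selected with ampicillin via the β-lactamase gene. An f1 origin is also present, which allows single-stranded DNA production. For selection in mammalian cells, the backbone carries a neomycin phosphotransferase gene driven by the SV40 enhancer/early promoter and terminated by a synthetic polyadenylation signal, so stable transfectants can be selected with G418.

The expression cassette uses the human CMV immediate early enhancer and promoter, followed by a chimeric β-globin/immunoglobulin intron that generally improves transcript processing and expression, and ends in an SV40 poly(A) signal. A T7 promoter lies just upstream of the coding region and could support in vitro transcription. The open reading frame encodes a triple N-terminal tag: a V5 epitope for immunodetection, a streptavidin-binding peptide (SBP) for affinity capture on streptavidin resin, and a cytosolic, signal-sequence-free maltose binding protein (MBP). This tag is fused to residues 275–575 of human CNOT4 (NOT4), numbered according to isoform 1, and the fragment carries a T411E substitution. CNOT4 is an E3 ubiquitin ligase associated with the CCR4-NOT complex. The associated study concerns a conserved CAF40-binding motif in metazoan NOT4, so the construct is likely suited to pulldown and interaction assays in human cells comparing the mutant with the wild-type fragment, although the record does not state the specific effect of the mutation. The depositor sequence may be theoretical rather than fully verified.
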