Features (pLannotate 1.2.2; 22 found; start..end, strand, type, name):
    140..517     +  enhancer       CMV enhancer: human cytomegalovirus immediate early enhancer
    518..729     +  promoter       CMV promoter: human cytomegalovirus (CMV) immediate early promoter
    890..1022    +  intron         chimeric intron: chimera between introns from human β-globin and immunoglobulin heavy chain genes
   1067..1085    +  promoter       T7 promoter: promoter for bacteriophage T7 RNA polymerase
   1107..1148    +  CDS            V5 tag: epitope tag from simian virus 5
   1170..1283    +  CDS            SBP: streptavidin-binding peptide selected from a peptide library; binds streptavidin with nanomolar affinity (Keefe et al., 2001)
   1308..2399    +  CDS            MBP: maltose binding protein from E. coli; malE (mutated); This version of the gene does not encode a signal sequence, so MBP will remain in the cytosol.
   2403..3314    +  CDS            CNOT4 (fragment): CNOT4_HUMAN - Also known as NOT4. Experimental evidence at protein level: Swiss-Prot protein existence level 1. Has E3 ubiquitin ligase activity, promoting ubiquitination and degradation of target proteins (PubMed:11823428, PubMed:22159038, PubMed:26575292). Involved in activation of the JAK/STAT pathway (PubMed:11823428, PubMed:22159038). Catalyzes ubiquitination of methylated RBM15 (PubMed:26575292). Plays a role in quality control of translation of mitochondrial outer membrane-localized mRNA (PubMed:29861391). As part of the PINK1-regulated signaling, upon mitochondria damage, ubiquitinates
   3329..3346    -  promoter       T3 promoter (fragment): promoter for bacteriophage T3 RNA polymerase
   3364..3485    -  polyA_signal   SV40 poly(A) signal: SV40 polyadenylation signal
   3508..3576    -  CDS            large T antigen (fragment): large T antigen from SV40 (simian virus 40)
   3600..3667    +  CDS            lacZα (fragment): LacZα fragment of β-galactosidase; lacZ fragment
   3671..4099    +  rep_origin     f1 ori (sequence partly withheld): f1 bacteriophage origin of replication; arrow indicates direction of (+) strand synthesis
   4127..4178    -  misc_feature   bom (fragment): basis of mobility region from pBR322
   4243..4600    +  promoter       SV40 promoter: SV40 enhancer and early promoter
   4651..5442    +  CDS            neo: KKA2_KLEPN - Also known as kan, nptII. Experimental evidence at protein level: Swiss-Prot protein existence level 1. Resistance to kanamycin, neomycin, paromomycin, ribostamycin, butirosin and gentamicin B. From Klebsiella pneumoniae.
   5509..5557    +  polyA_signal   poly(A) signal: synthetic polyadenylation signal
   5577..5631    -  misc_feature   bom (fragment): basis of mobility region from pBR322
   5733..5768    -  CDS            rop (fragment): Rop protein, which maintains plasmids at low copy number; rop
   5863..5967    +  promoter       AmpR promoter: bla
   5968..6828    +  CDS            AmpR: β-lactamase; bla; confers resistance to ampicillin, carbenicillin, and related antibiotics
   6999..7587    +  rep_origin     ori: high-copy-number ColE1/pMB1/pBR322/pUC origin of replication
>Addgene plasmid #148777 | pCIneo-V5-SBP-MBP-HsNot4_275-575-T411E_AG | depositor full sequence | sequence record 291225 | Full Sequence
TCAATATTGGCCATTAGCCATATTATTCATTGGTTATATAGCATAAATCAATATTGGCTATTGGCCATTG
CATACGTTGTATCTATATCATAATATGTACATTTATATTGGCTCATGTCCAATATGACCGCCATGTTGGC
ATTGATTATTGACTAGTTATTAATAGTAATCAATTACGGGGTCATTAGTTCATAGCCCATATATGGAGTT
CCGCGTTACATAACTTACGGTAAATGGCCCGCCTGGCTGACCGCCCAACGACCCCCGCCCATTGACGTCA
ATAATGACGTATGTTCCCATAGTAACGCCAATAGGGACTTTCCATTGACGTCAATGGGTGGAGTATTTAC
GGTAAACTGCCCACTTGGCAGTACATCAAGTGTATCATATGCCAAGTCCGCCCCCTATTGACGTCAATGA
CGGTAAATGGCCCGCCTGGCATTATGCCCAGTACATGACCTTACGGGACTTTCCTACTTGGCAGTACATC
TACGTATTAGTCATCGCTATTACCATGGTGATGCGGTTTTGGCAGTACACCAATGGGCGTGGATAGCGGT
TTGACTCACGGGGATTTCCAAGTCTCCACCCCATTGACGTCAATGGGAGTTTGTTTTGGCACCAAAATCA
ACGGGACTTTCCAAAATGTCGTAACAACTGCGATCGCCCGCCCCGTTGACGCAAATGGGCGGTAGGCGTG
TACGGTGGGAGGTCTATATAAGCAGAGCTCGTTTAGTGAACCGTCAGATCACTAGAAGCTTTATTGCGGT
AGTTTATCACAGTTAAATTGCTAACGCAGTCAGTGCTTCTGACACAACAGTCTCGAACTTAAGCTGCAGT
GACTCTCTTAAGGTAGCCTTGCAGAAGTTGGTCGTGAGGCACTGGGCAGGTAAGTATCAAGGTTACAAGA
CAGGTTTAAGGAGACCAATAGAAACTGGGCTTGTCGAGACAGAGAAGACTCTTGCGTTTCTGATAGGCAC
CTATTGGTCTTACTGACATCCACTTTGCCTTTCTCTCCACAGGTGTCCACTCCCAGTTCAATTACAGCTC
TTAAGGCTAGAGTACTTAATACGACTCACTATAGGCTAGCAATTGCGGCCACCATGGGTAAGCCTATCCC
TAACCCTCTCCTCGGTCTCGATTCTACGCCCGGAAGCGGTAGCGGTACCATGGACGAGAAGACCACCGGC
TGGGGGGGCGGCCACGTGGTGGAGGGCCTGGCCGGCGAGCTGGAGCAGCTGCGGGCCAGGCTGGAGCACC
ACCCTCAGGGCCAGCGGGAGCCCTCCGGCGGCTGCAAGCCCCTCGACATGAAAATCGAAGAAGGTAAACT
GGTAATCTGGATTAACGGCGATAAAGGCTATAACGGTCTCGCTGAAGTCGGTAAGAAATTCGAGAAAGAT
ACCGGAATTAAAGTCACCGTTGAGCATCCGGATAAACTGGAAGAGAAATTCCCGCAGGTTGCGGCAACTG
GCGATGGCCCTGACATTATCTTCTGGGCACACGACCGCTTTGGTGGCTACGCTCAATCTGGCCTGTTGGC
TGAAATCACCCCGGACAAAGCGTTCCAGGACAAGCTGTATCCGTTTACCTGGGATGCCGTACGTTACAAC
GGCAAGCTGATTGCTTACCCGATCGCTGTTGAAGCGTTATCGCTGATTTATAACAAAGATCTGCTGCCGA
ACCCGCCAAAAACCTGGGAAGAGATCCCGGCGCTGGATAAAGAACTGAAAGCGAAAGGTAAGAGCGCGCT
GATGTTCAACCTGCAAGAACCGTACTTCACCTGGCCGCTGATTGCTGCTGACGGGGGTTATGCGTTCAAG
TATGAAAACGGCAAGTACGACATTAAAGACGTGGGCGTGGATAACGCTGGCGCGAAAGCGGGTCTGACCT
TCCTGGTTGACCTGATTAAAAGCAAACACATGAATGCAGACACCGATTACTCCATCGCAGAAGCTGCCTT
TAATAAAGGCGAAACAGCGATGACCATCAACGGCCCGTGGGCATGGTCCAACATCGACACCAGCAAAGTG
AATTATGGTGTAACGGTACTGCCGACCTTCAAGGGTCAACCATCCAAACCGTTCGTTGGCGTGCTGAGCG
CAGGTATTAACGCCGCCAGTCCGAACAAAGAGCTGGCGAAAGAGTTCCTCGAAAACTATCTGCTGACTGA
TGAAGGTCTGGAAGCGGTTAATAAAGACAAACCGCTGGGTGCCGTAGCGCTGAAGTCTTACGAGGAAGAG
TTGGCGAAAGATCCACGTATTGCCGCCACCATGGAAAACGCCCAGAAAGGTGAAATCATGCCGAACATCC
CGCAGATGTCCGCTTTCTGGTATGCCGTGCGTACTGCGGTGATCAACGCCGCCAGCGGTCGTCAGACTGT
CGATGAAGCCCTGAAAGACCCTCCACTCGAGCCCATTGACAAACCTTCAGATTCTCTCAGTATAGGGAAC
GGTGATAATTCCCAGCAGATATCTAACAGTGATACGCCTTCACCACCACCTGGTTTGTCAAAATCCAATC
CAGTCATCCCCATCAGTTCATCCAATCACAGTGCACGGTCCCCTTTTGAAGGGGCAGTAACAGAGTCACA
GTCGTTATTCTCAGACAATTTTCGCCATCCCAACCCTATCCCAAGTGGGCTTCCTCCTTTCCCCAGCTCC
CCACAGACATCCAGTGACTGGCCTACAGCACCAGAACCACAGAGCCTCTTCACATCAGAAACAATCCCAG
TATCATCCTCTACAGACTGGCAAGCAGCTTTTGGCTTTGGTTCTTCTAAACAACCAGAGGATGACTTGGG
TTTTGATCCCTTCGATGTCGAGCGAAAAGCCTTAGCAGACCTGATTGAGAAGGAACTGTCCGTTCAAGAC
CAACCTTCCCTTTCGCCCACATCTCTTCAGAACTCCTCTTCACACACTACAACCGCCAAAGGTCCAGGCT
CTGGATTCCTGCATCCTGCTGCAGCTACAAATGCCAATTCTCTCAATAGTACCTTTTCAGTCTTGCCCCA
GAGGTTCCCTCAATTTCAGCAGCACCGAGCGGTTTATAATTCATTCAGTTTTCCAGGCCAGGCAGCCCGC
TATCCTTGGATGGCCTTTCCACGCAATAGCATCATGCACTTGAACCACACAGCAAACCCCACCTCAAATA
GTAATTTCTTGGACTTGAATCTCCCGCCACAGCACAACACAGGTCTGGGAGGGATCCCTGTAGCAGGGGA
AGAAGAGGTGAAGGTTTCGACCATGCCACTGTCAACCTCTTCCCATTCATTACAACAAGGACAGCAGCCT
ACAAGTCTCCACACTACTGTGGCCTAAGCGGCCGCTTCCCTTTAGTGAGGGTTAATGCTTCGAGCAGACA
TGATAAGATACATTGATGAGTTTGGACAAACCACAACTAGAATGCAGTGAAAAAAATGCTTTATTTGTGA
AATTTGTGATGCTATTGCTTTATTTGTAACCATTATAAGCTGCAATAAACAAGTTAACAACAACAATTGC
ATTCATTTTATGTTTCAGGTTCAGGGGGAGATGTGGGAGGTTTTTTAAAGCAAGTAAAACCTCTACAAAT
GTGGTAAAATCCGATAAGGATCGATCCGGGCTGGCGTAATAGCGAAGAGGCCCGCACCGATCGCCCTTCC
CAACAGTTGCGCAGCCTGAATGGCGAATGG
[124 nt withheld, positions 3671-3794]
C
[91 nt withheld, positions 3796-3886]
A
[49 nt withheld, positions 3888-3936]
CCTTTGACGTTGGAGTCCACGTTCTTT
[37 nt withheld, positions 3964-4000]
ACCCTATCTCGGTCTATTCTTTTGATTTATAAGGGATTTTGCCGATTTCGGCCTATTGGTTAAAAAATGA
GCTGATTTAACAAAAATTTAACGCGAATTTTAACAAAATATTAACGCTTACAATTTCCTGATGCGGTATT
TTCTCCTTACGCATCTGTGCGGTATTTCACACCGCATACGCGGATCTGCGCAGCACCATGGCCTGAAATA
ACCTCTGAAAGAGGAACTTGGTTAGGTACCTTCTGAGGCGGAAAGAACCAGCTGTGGAATGTGTGTCAGT
TAGGGTGTGGAAAGTCCCCAGGCTCCCCAGCAGGCAGAAGTATGCAAAGCATGCATCTCAATTAGTCAGC
AACCAGGTGTGGAAAGTCCCCAGGCTCCCCAGCAGGCAGAAGTATGCAAAGCATGCATCTCAATTAGTCA
GCAACCATAGTCCCGCCCCTAACTCCGCCCATCCCGCCCCTAACTCCGCCCAGTTCCGCCCATTCTCCGC
CCCATGGCTGACTAATTTTTTTTATTTATGCAGAGGCCGAGGCCGCCTCGGCCTCTGAGCTATTCCAGAA
GTAGTGAGGAGGCTTTTTTGGAGGCCTAGGCTTTTGCAAAAAGCTTGATTCTTCTGACACAACAGTCTCG
AACTTAAGGCTAGAGCCACCATGATTGAACAAGATGGATTGCACGCAGGTTCTCCGGCCGCTTGGGTGGA
GAGGCTATTCGGCTATGACTGGGCACAACAGACAATCGGCTGCTCTGATGCCGCCGTGTTCCGGCTGTCA
GCGCAGGGGCGCCCGGTTCTTTTTGTCAAGACCGACCTGTCCGGTGCCCTGAATGAACTGCAGGACGAGG
CAGCGCGGCTATCGTGGCTGGCCACGACGGGCGTTCCTTGCGCAGCTGTGCTCGACGTTGTCACTGAAGC
GGGAAGGGACTGGCTGCTATTGGGCGAAGTGCCGGGGCAGGATCTCCTGTCATCTCACCTTGCTCCTGCC
GAGAAAGTATCCATCATGGCTGATGCAATGCGGCGGCTGCATACGCTTGATCCGGCTACCTGCCCATTCG
ACCACCAAGCGAAACATCGCATCGAGCGAGCACGTACTCGGATGGAAGCCGGTCTTGTCGATCAGGATGA
TCTGGACGAAGAGCATCAGGGGCTCGCGCCAGCCGAACTGTTCGCCAGGCTCAAGGCGCGCATGCCCGAC
GGCGAGGATCTCGTCGTGACCCATGGCGATGCCTGCTTGCCGAATATCATGGTGGAAAATGGCCGCTTTT
CTGGATTCATCGACTGTGGCCGGCTGGGTGTGGCGGACCGCTATCAGGACATAGCGTTGGCTACCCGTGA
TATTGCTGAAGAGCTTGGCGGCGAATGGGCTGACCGCTTCCTCGTGCTTTACGGTATCGCCGCTCCCGAT
TCGCAGCGCATCGCCTTCTATCGCCTTCTTGACGAGTTCTTCTGAGCGGGACTCTGGGGTTCGAAATGAC
CGACCAAGCGACGCCCAACCTGCCATCACGATGGCCGCAATAAAATATCTTTATTTTCATTACATCTGTG
TGTTGGTTTTTTGTGTGAATCGATAGCGATAAGGATCCGCGTATGGTGCACTCTCAGTACAATCTGCTCT
GATGCCGCATAGTTAAGCCAGCCCCGACACCCGCCAACACCCGCTGACGCGCCCTGACGGGCTTGTCTGC
TCCCGGCATCCGCTTACAGACAAGCTGTGACCGTCTCCGGGAGCTGCATGTGTCAGAGGTTTTCACCGTC
ATCACCGAAACGCGCGAGACGAAAGGGCCTCGTGATACGCCTATTTTTATAGGTTAATGTCATGATAATA
ATGGTTTCTTAGACGTCAGGTGGCACTTTTCGGGGAAATGTGCGCGGAACCCCTATTTGTTTATTTTTCT
AAATACATTCAAATATGTATCCGCTCATGAGACAATAACCCTGATAAATGCTTCAATAATATTGAAAAAG
GAAGAGTATGAGTATTCAACATTTCCGTGTCGCCCTTATTCCCTTTTTTGCGGCATTTTGCCTTCCTGTT
TTTGCTCACCCAGAAACGCTGGTGAAAGTAAAAGATGCTGAAGATCAGTTGGGTGCACGAGTGGGTTACA
TCGAACTGGATCTCAACAGCGGTAAGATCCTTGAGAGTTTTCGCCCCGAAGAACGTTTTCCAATGATGAG
CACTTTTAAAGTTCTGCTATGTGGCGCGGTATTATCCCGTATTGACGCCGGGCAAGAGCAACTCGGTCGC
CGCATACACTATTCTCAGAATGACTTGGTTGAGTACTCACCAGTCACAGAAAAGCATCTTACGGATGGCA
TGACAGTAAGAGAATTATGCAGTGCTGCCATAACCATGAGTGATAACACTGCGGCCAACTTACTTCTGAC
AACGATCGGAGGACCGAAGGAGCTAACCGCTTTTTTGCACAACATGGGGGATCATGTAACTCGCCTTGAT
CGTTGGGAACCGGAGCTGAATGAAGCCATACCAAACGACGAGCGTGACACCACGATGCCTGTAGCAATGG
CAACAACGTTGCGCAAACTATTAACTGGCGAACTACTTACTCTAGCTTCCCGGCAACAATTAATAGACTG
GATGGAGGCGGATAAAGTTGCAGGACCACTTCTGCGCTCGGCCCTTCCGGCTGGCTGGTTTATTGCTGAT
AAATCTGGAGCCGGTGAGCGTGGGTCTCGCGGTATCATTGCAGCACTGGGGCCAGATGGTAAGCCCTCCC
GTATCGTAGTTATCTACACGACGGGGAGTCAGGCAACTATGGATGAACGAAATAGACAGATCGCTGAGAT
AGGTGCCTCACTGATTAAGCATTGGTAACTGTCAGACCAAGTTTACTCATATATACTTTAGATTGATTTA
AAACTTCATTTTTAATTTAAAAGGATCTAGGTGAAGATCCTTTTTGATAATCTCATGACCAAAATCCCTT
AACGTGAGTTTTCGTTCCACTGAGCGTCAGACCCCGTAGAAAAGATCAAAGGATCTTCTTGAGATCCTTT
TTTTCTGCGCGTAATCTGCTGCTTGCAAACAAAAAAACCACCGCTACCAGCGGTGGTTTGTTTGCCGGAT
CAAGAGCTACCAACTCTTTTTCCGAAGGTAACTGGCTTCAGCAGAGCGCAGATACCAAATACTGTTCTTC
TAGTGTAGCCGTAGTTAGGCCACCACTTCAAGAACTCTGTAGCACCGCCTACATACCTCGCTCTGCTAAT
CCTGTTACCAGTGGCTGCTGCCAGTGGCGATAAGTCGTGTCTTACCGGGTTGGACTCAAGACGATAGTTA
CCGGATAAGGCGCAGCGGTCGGGCTGAACGGGGGGTTCGTGCACACAGCCCAGCTTGGAGCGAACGACCT
ACACCGAACTGAGATACCTACAGCGTGAGCTATGAGAAAGCGCCACGCTTCCCGAAGGGAGAAAGGCGGA
CAGGTATCCGGTAAGCGGCAGGGTCGGAACAGGAGAGCGCACGAGGGAGCTTCCAGGGGGAAACGCCTGG
TATCTTTATAGTCCTGTCGGGTTTCGCCACCTCTGACTTGAGCGTCGATTTTTGTGATGCTCGTCAGGGG
GGCGGAGCCTATGGAAAAACGCCAGCAACGCGGCCTTTTTACGGTTCCTGGCCTTTTGCTGGCCTTTTGC
TCACATGGCTCGACAGATCT
